Addgene plasmid #90893: SMC2 H6.1 gRNA
Purpose: 3rd generation lentiviral gRNA plasmid targeting human SMC2
Depositing lab: Iain Cheeseman. Depositing organization: Whitehead Institute for Biomedical Research. Publication: Large-Scale Analysis of CRISPR/Cas9 Cell-Cycle Knockouts Reveals the Diversity of p53-Dependent Responses to Cell-Cycle Defects. McKinley KL, Cheeseman IM. Dev Cell. 2017 Feb 27;40(4):405-420.e2. doi: 10.1016/j.devcel.2017.01.012. Epub 2017 Feb 16. PubMed 28216383.
Backbone
  Vector backbone: pLenti-sgRNA
  Backbone manufacturer: Eric Lander & David Sabatini labs (Addgene plasmid #71409)
  Backbone size w/o insert (bp): 9151
  Vector type: Lentiviral, CRISPR
  Selectable markers: Puromycin
Growth in bacteria
  Bacterial resistance: Ampicillin, 100 μg/mL
  Growth temperature: 37°C
  Growth strain: NEB Stable
  Copy number: Unknown
Gene/Insert
  Gene/Insert name: SMC2 (Guide Designation H6.1) (alt name: pKMKO series)
  gRNA/shRNA sequence: CACCgCCCCTCTTCAATGCTATCAC
  Species: H. sapiens (human)
  Promoter: U6
  Cloning method: Restriction Enzyme; 5′ cloning site BsmBI (destroyed during cloning); 3′ cloning site BsmBI (destroyed during cloning)
  Sequencing primers: 5′ hU6-F (5'-GAGGGCCTATTTCCCATGATT-3'); 3′ EF1a-R (5'-CACGGCGACTACTGCACTTA-3')
Terms and licenses: Academic/Nonprofit Terms; Industry Terms: Not Available to Industry
Depositor comments: Please note that gRNA target sequence listed is not strictly the 20nt spacer sequence, but also contains the 5' BsmBI overhang. For more information about knockout human cell lines generated using this plasmid, please see http://cellcycleknockouts.wi.mit.edu/ .
How to cite: SMC2 H6.1 gRNA was a gift from Iain Cheeseman (Addgene plasmid # 90893 ; http://n2t.net/addgene:90893 ; RRID:Addgene_90893)
