[The description below was written by a language model from this plasmid's Addgene catalogue record and pLannotate feature annotations shown in this document.]
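Description:
SMC2 H6.1 gRNA is a third-generation lentiviral CRISPR guide plasmid built on the pLenti-sgRNA backbone, carrying a single guide RNA against human SMC2 (guide designation H6.1, part of the pKMKO series). The guide oligo was inserted between two BsmBI sites that were destroyed during cloning, placing the spacer directly downstream of the human U6 RNA polymerase III promoter and upstream of the S. pyogenes guide scaffold, which the annotation picks up as a tracrRNA fragment. The plasmid does not encode Cas9, so the nuclease has to be provided separately in the target cells. A second cassette uses the EF-1α core promoter to drive puromycin N-acetyltransferase, followed by a WPRE to boost transcript expression, allowing puromycin selection of transduced mammalian cells.

The viral framework is that of a self-inactivating HIV-1 transfer vector. An RSV promoter fused to a truncated 5' LTR makes genomic RNA production independent of Tat. It is followed by the Ψ packaging signal with a gag fragment, the RRE for Rev-dependent export, a cPPT/CTS, and a ΔU3 3' LTR, with an SV40 poly(A) signal downstream. Packaging functions must be supplied in trans. In bacteria the plasmid replicates from a high-copy ColE1/pUC-type origin with ampicillin resistance. It also retains an f1 ori, an SV40 ori, and remnants of lac, T3 and T7 cloning elements.

The sequenced record is 7,302 nt, shorter than the 9,151 bp listed for the backbone without insert; the record does not explain this difference. The plasmid was deposited in connection with a large-scale analysis of CRISPR/Cas9 knockouts of cell-cycle genes, and it is used to generate SMC2 knockout human cell lines.
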