Features (pLannotate 1.2.2; 27 found; start..end, strand, type, name):
     77..98      +  protein_bind   CAP binding site: CAP binding activates transcription in the presence of cAMP. E. coli catabolite activator protein
    113..143     +  promoter       lac promoter: promoter for the E. coli lac operon
    151..167     +  protein_bind   lac operator: The lac repressor binds to the lac operator to inhibit transcription in E. coli. This inhibition can be relieved by adding lactose or isopropyl-β-D-thiogalactopyranoside (IPTG). lac repressor encoded by lacI
    212..230     +  promoter       T3 promoter: promoter for bacteriophage T3 RNA polymerase
    258..484     +  promoter       RSV promoter: Rous sarcoma virus enhancer/promoter
    485..665     +  LTR            5' LTR (truncated): truncated 5' long terminal repeat (LTR) from HIV-1
    712..837     +  misc_feature   HIV-1 Ψ: packaging signal of human immunodeficiency virus type 1
    821..1184    +  CDS            HIV-1 gag (fragment): gag protein from human immunodeficiency virus 1; gag
   1330..1563    +  misc_feature   RRE: The Rev response element (RRE) of HIV-1 allows for Rev-dependent mRNA export from the nucleus to the cytoplasm.
   1940..1966    +  CDS            Rev (fragment): human immunodeficiency virus 1 (HIV-1) Rev protein; rev; enhances nuclear export of unspliced and incompletely spliced viral mRNAs
   1970..2210    +  promoter       U6 promoter: RNA polymerase III promoter for human U6 snRNA
   2258..2325    +  misc_RNA       tracrRNA (fragment): trans-activating CRISPR RNA for the Streptococcus pyogenes CRISPR/Cas9 system
   2374..2491    +  misc_feature   cPPT/CTS: central polypurine tract and central termination sequence of HIV-1
   2560..2771    +  promoter       EF-1α core promoter: core promoter for human elongation factor EF-1α
   2797..3396    +  CDS            PuroR (fragment): puromycin N-acetyltransferase; pac from Streptomyces; confers resistance to puromycin
   3412..4000    +  misc_feature   WPRE: woodchuck hepatitis virus posttranscriptional regulatory element
   4051..4070    +  misc_feature   cPPT/CTS (fragment): central polypurine tract and central termination sequence of HIV-1
   4072..4305    +  LTR            3' LTR (ΔU3): self-inactivating 3' long terminal repeat (LTR) from HIV-1
   4383..4504    +  polyA_signal   SV40 poly(A) signal: SV40 polyadenylation signal
   4544..4679    +  rep_origin     SV40 ori: SV40 origin of replication
   4700..4718    -  promoter       T7 promoter: promoter for bacteriophage T7 RNA polymerase
   4726..4881    +  CDS            lacZα (fragment): LacZα fragment of β-galactosidase; lacZ fragment
   4886..5314    +  rep_origin     f1 ori (sequence partly withheld): f1 bacteriophage origin of replication; arrow indicates direction of (+) strand synthesis
   5367..5471    +  promoter       AmpR promoter: bla
   5472..6332    +  CDS            AmpR: β-lactamase; bla; confers resistance to ampicillin, carbenicillin, and related antibiotics
   6503..7091    +  rep_origin     ori: high-copy-number ColE1/pMB1/pBR322/pUC origin of replication
   7274..64      +  CDS            lacI (fragment) (across the origin): lac repressor; lacI; The lac repressor binds to the lac operator to inhibit transcription in E. coli. This inhibition can be relieved by adding lactose or isopropyl-β-D-thiogalactopyranoside (IPTG).
>Addgene plasmid #90893 | SMC2 H6.1 gRNA | addgene full sequence | sequence record 182968 | Addgene NGS Result
CGCGTTGGCCGATTCATTAATGCAGCTGGCACGACAGGTTTCCCGACTGGAAAGCGGGCAGTGAGCGCAA
CGCAATTAATGTGAGTTAGCTCACTCATTAGGCACCCCAGGCTTTACACTTTATGCTTCCGGCTCGTATG
TTGTGTGGAATTGTGAGCGGATAACAATTTCACACAGGAAACAGCTATGACCATGATTACGCCAAGCGCG
CAATTAACCCTCACTAAAGGGAACAAAAGCTGGAGCTGCAAGCTTAATGTAGTCTTATGCAATACTCTTG
TAGTCTTGCAACATGGTAACGATGAGTTAGCAACATGCCTTACAAGGAGAGAAAAAGCACCGTGCATGCC
GATTGGTGGAAGTAAGGTGGTACGATCGTGCCTTATTAGGAAGGCAACAGACGGGTCTGACATGGATTGG
ACGAACCACTGAATTGCCGCATTGCAGAGATATTGTATTTAAGTGCCTAGCTCGATACATAAACGGGTCT
CTCTGGTTAGACCAGATCTGAGCCTGGGAGCTCTCTGGCTAACTAGGGAACCCACTGCTTAAGCCTCAAT
AAAGCTTGCCTTGAGTGCTTCAAGTAGTGTGTGCCCGTCTGTTGTGTGACTCTGGTAACTAGAGATCCCT
CAGACCCTTTTAGTCAGTGTGGAAAATCTCTAGCAGTGGCGCCCGAACAGGGACTTGAAAGCGAAAGGGA
AACCAGAGGAGCTCTCTCGACGCAGGACTCGGCTTGCTGAAGCGCGCACGGCAAGAGGCGAGGGGCGGCG
ACTGGTGAGTACGCCAAAAATTTTGACTAGCGGAGGCTAGAAGGAGAGAGATGGGTGCGAGAGCGTCAGT
ATTAAGCGGGGGAGAATTAGATCGCGATGGGAAAAAATTCGGTTAAGGCCAGGGGGAAAGAAAAAATATA
AATTAAAACATATAGTATGGGCAAGCAGGGAGCTAGAACGATTCGCAGTTAATCCTGGCCTGTTAGAAAC
ATCAGAAGGCTGTAGACAAATACTGGGACAGCTACAACCATCCCTTCAGACAGGATCAGAAGAACTTAGA
TCATTATATAATACAGTAGCAACCCTCTATTGTGTGCATCAAAGGATAGAGATAAAAGACACCAAGGAAG
CTTTAGACAAGATAGAGGAAGAGCAAAACAAAAGTAAGACCACCGCACAGCAAGCGGCCGCTGATCTTCA
GACCTGGAGGAGGAGATATGAGGGACAATTGGAGAAGTGAATTATATAAATATAAAGTAGTAAAAATTGA
ACCATTAGGAGTAGCACCCACCAAGGCAAAGAGAAGAGTGGTGCAGAGAGAAAAAAGAGCAGTGGGAATA
GGAGCTTTGTTCCTTGGGTTCTTGGGAGCAGCAGGAAGCACTATGGGCGCAGCGTCAATGACGCTGACGG
TACAGGCCAGACAATTATTGTCTGGTATAGTGCAGCAGCAGAACAATTTGCTGAGGGCTATTGAGGCGCA
ACAGCATCTGTTGCAACTCACAGTCTGGGGCATCAAGCAGCTCCAGGCAAGAATCCTGGCTGTGGAAAGA
TACCTAAAGGATCAACAGCTCCTGGGGATTTGGGGTTGCTCTGGAAAACTCATTTGCACCACTGCTGTGC
CTTGGAATGCTAGTTGGAGTAATAAATCTCTGGAACAGATTTGGAATCACACGACCTGGATGGAGTGGGA
CAGAGAAATTAACAATTACACAAGCTTAATACACTCCTTAATTGAAGAATCGCAAAACCAGCAAGAAAAG
AATGAACAAGAATTATTGGAATTAGATAAATGGGCAAGTTTGTGGAATTGGTTTAACATAACAAATTGGC
TGTGGTATATAAAATTATTCATAATGATAGTAGGAGGCTTGGTAGGTTTAAGAATAGTTTTTGCTGTACT
TTCTATAGTGAATAGAGTTAGGCAGGGATATTCACCATTATCGTTTCAGACCCACCTCCCAACCCCGAGG
GGACCCAGAGAGGGCCTATTTCCCATGATTCCTTCATATTTGCATATACGATACAAGGCTGTTAGAGAGA
TAATTAGAATTAATTTGACTGTAAACACAAAGATATTAGTACAAAATACGTGACGTAGAAAGTAATAATT
TCTTGGGTAGTTTGCAGTTTTAAAATTATGTTTTAAAATGGACTATCATATGCTTACCGTAACTTGAAAG
TATTTCGATTTCTTGGCTTTATATATCTTGTGGAAAGGACGAAACACCGCCCCTCTTCAATGCTATCACG
TTTAAGAGCTATGCTGGAAACAGCATAGCAAGTTTAAATAAGGCTAGTCCGTTATCAACTTGAAAAAGTG
GCACCGAGTCGGTGCTTTTTTTGAATTCTAGATCTTGAGACAAATGGCAGTATTCATCCACAATTTTAAA
AGAAAAGGGGGGATTGGGGGGTACAGTGCAGGGGAAAGAATAGTAGACATAATAGCAACAGACATACAAA
CTAAAGAATTACAAAAACAAATTACAAAAATTCAAAATTTTCGGGTTTATTACAGGGACAGCAGAGATCC
ACTTTGGCGCCGGCTCGAGTGGCTCCGGTGCCCGTCAGTGGGCAGAGCGCACATCGCCCACAGTCCCCGA
GAAGTTGGGGGGAGGGGTCGGCAATTGAACCGGTGCCTAGAGAAGGTGGCGCGGGGTAAACTGGGAAAGT
GATGTCGTGTACTGGCTCCGCCTTTTTCCCGAGGGTGGGGGAGAACCGTATATAAGTGCAGTAGTCGCCG
TGAACGTTCTTTTTCGCAACGGGTTTGCCGCCAGAACACAGGTGTCGTGACGCGGGATCCGCCACCATGA
CCGAGTACAAGCCCACGGTGCGCCTCGCCACCCGCGACGACGTCCCCAGGGCCGTACGCACCCTCGCCGC
CGCGTTCGCCGACTACCCCGCCACGCGCCACACCGTCGATCCGGACCGCCACATCGAGCGGGTCACCGAG
CTGCAAGAACTCTTCCTCACGCGCGTCGGGCTCGACATCGGCAAGGTGTGGGTCGCGGACGACGGCGCCG
CGGTGGCGGTCTGGACCACGCCGGAGAGCGTCGAAGCGGGGGCGGTGTTCGCCGAGATCGGCCCGCGCAT
GGCCGAGTTGAGCGGTTCCCGGCTGGCCGCGCAGCAACAGATGGAAGGCCTCCTGGCGCCGCACCGGCCC
AAGGAGCCCGCGTGGTTCCTGGCCACCGTCGGAGTCTCGCCCGACCACCAGGGCAAGGGTCTGGGCAGCG
CCGTCGTGCTCCCCGGAGTGGAGGCGGCCGAGCGCGCCGGGGTGCCCGCCTTCCTGGAGACCTCCGCGCC
CCGCAACCTCCCCTTCTACGAGCGGCTCGGCTTCACCGTCACCGCCGACGTCGAGGTGCCCGAAGGACCG
CGCACCTGGTGCATGACCCGCAAGCCCGGTGCCTGAACGCGTTAAGTCGACAATCAACCTCTGGATTACA
AAATTTGTGAAAGATTGACTGGTATTCTTAACTATGTTGCTCCTTTTACGCTATGTGGATACGCTGCTTT
AATGCCTTTGTATCATGCTATTGCTTCCCGTATGGCTTTCATTTTCTCCTCCTTGTATAAATCCTGGTTG
CTGTCTCTTTATGAGGAGTTGTGGCCCGTTGTCAGGCAACGTGGCGTGGTGTGCACTGTGTTTGCTGACG
CAACCCCCACTGGTTGGGGCATTGCCACCACCTGTCAGCTCCTTTCCGGGACTTTCGCTTTCCCCCTCCC
TATTGCCACGGCGGAACTCATCGCCGCCTGCCTTGCCCGCTGCTGGACAGGGGCTCGGCTGTTGGGCACT
GACAATTCCGTGGTGTTGTCGGGGAAATCATCGTCCTTTCCTTGGCTGCTCGCCTGTGTTGCCACCTGGA
TTCTGCGCGGGACGTCCTTCTGCTACGTCCCTTCGGCCCTCAATCCAGCGGACCTTCCTTCCCGCGGCCT
GCTGCCGGCTCTGCGGCCTCTTCCGCGTCTTCGCCTTCGCCCTCAGACGAGTCGGATCTCCCTTTGGGCC
GCCTCCCCGCGTCGACTTTAAGACCAATGACTTACAAGGCAGCTGTAGATCTTAGCCACTTTTTAAAAGA
AAAGGGGGGACTGGAAGGGCTAATTCACTCCCAACGAAGACAAGATCTGCTTTTTGCTTGTACTGGGTCT
CTCTGGTTAGACCAGATCTGAGCCTGGGAGCTCTCTGGCTAACTAGGGAACCCACTGCTTAAGCCTCAAT
AAAGCTTGCCTTGAGTGCTTCAAGTAGTGTGTGCCCGTCTGTTGTGTGACTCTGGTAACTAGAGATCCCT
CAGACCCTTTTAGTCAGTGTGGAAAATCTCTAGCAGTACGTATAGTAGTTCATGTCATCTTATTATTCAG
TATTTATAACTTGCAAAGAAATGAATATCAGAGAGTGAGAGGAACTTGTTTATTGCAGCTTATAATGGTT
ACAAATAAAGCAATAGCATCACAAATTTCACAAATAAAGCATTTTTTTCACTGCATTCTAGTTGTGGTTT
GTCCAAACTCATCAATGTATCTTATCATGTCTGGCTCTAGCTATCCCGCCCCTAACTCCGCCCATCCCGC
CCCTAACTCCGCCCAGTTCCGCCCATTCTCCGCCCCATGGCTGACTAATTTTTTTTATTTATGCAGAGGC
CGAGGCCGCCTCGGCCTCTGAGCTATTCCAGAAGTAGTGAGGAGGCTTTTTTGGAGGCCTAGGGACGTAC
CCAATTCGCCCTATAGTGAGTCGTATTACGCGCGCTCACTGGCCGTCGTTTTACAACGTCGTGACTGGGA
AAACCCTGGCGTTACCCAACTTAATCGCCTTGCAGCACATCCCCCTTTCGCCAGCTGGCGTAATAGCGAA
GAGGCCCGCACCGATCGCCCTTCCCAACAGTTGCGCAGCCTGAATGGCGAATGGG
[124 nt withheld, positions 4886-5009]
C
[91 nt withheld, positions 5011-5101]
A
[49 nt withheld, positions 5103-5151]
CCTTTGACGTTGGAGTCCACGTTCTTT
[37 nt withheld, positions 5179-5215]
ACCCTATCTCGGTCTATTCTTTTGATTTATAAGGGATTTTGCCGATTTCGGCCTATTGGTTAAAAAATGA
GCTGATTTAACAAAAATTTAACGCGAATTTTAACAAAATATTAACGCTTACAATTTAGGTGGCACTTTTC
GGGGAAATGTGCGCGGAACCCCTATTTGTTTATTTTTCTAAATACATTCAAATATGTATCCGCTCATGAG
ACAATAACCCTGATAAATGCTTCAATAATATTGAAAAAGGAAGAGTATGAGTATTCAACATTTCCGTGTC
GCCCTTATTCCCTTTTTTGCGGCATTTTGCCTTCCTGTTTTTGCTCACCCAGAAACGCTGGTGAAAGTAA
AAGATGCTGAAGATCAGTTGGGTGCACGAGTGGGTTACATCGAACTGGATCTCAACAGCGGTAAGATCCT
TGAGAGTTTTCGCCCCGAAGAACGTTTTCCAATGATGAGCACTTTTAAAGTTCTGCTATGTGGCGCGGTA
TTATCCCGTATTGACGCCGGGCAAGAGCAACTCGGTCGCCGCATACACTATTCTCAGAATGACTTGGTTG
AGTACTCACCAGTCACAGAAAAGCATCTTACGGATGGCATGACAGTAAGAGAATTATGCAGTGCTGCCAT
AACCATGAGTGATAACACTGCGGCCAACTTACTTCTGACAACGATCGGAGGACCGAAGGAGCTAACCGCT
TTTTTGCACAACATGGGGGATCATGTAACTCGCCTTGATCGTTGGGAACCGGAGCTGAATGAAGCCATAC
CAAACGACGAGCGTGACACCACGATGCCTGTAGCAATGGCAACAACGTTGCGCAAACTATTAACTGGCGA
ACTACTTACTCTAGCTTCCCGGCAACAATTAATAGACTGGATGGAGGCGGATAAAGTTGCAGGACCACTT
CTGCGCTCGGCCCTTCCGGCTGGCTGGTTTATTGCTGATAAATCTGGAGCCGGTGAGCGTGGGTCTCGCG
GTATCATTGCAGCACTGGGGCCAGATGGTAAGCCCTCCCGTATCGTAGTTATCTACACGACGGGGAGTCA
GGCAACTATGGATGAACGAAATAGACAGATCGCTGAGATAGGTGCCTCACTGATTAAGCATTGGTAACTG
TCAGACCAAGTTTACTCATATATACTTTAGATTGATTTAAAACTTCATTTTTAATTTAAAAGGATCTAGG
TGAAGATCCTTTTTGATAATCTCATGACCAAAATCCCTTAACGTGAGTTTTCGTTCCACTGAGCGTCAGA
CCCCGTAGAAAAGATCAAAGGATCTTCTTGAGATCCTTTTTTTCTGCGCGTAATCTGCTGCTTGCAAACA
AAAAAACCACCGCTACCAGCGGTGGTTTGTTTGCCGGATCAAGAGCTACCAACTCTTTTTCCGAAGGTAA
CTGGCTTCAGCAGAGCGCAGATACCAAATACTGTTCTTCTAGTGTAGCCGTAGTTAGGCCACCACTTCAA
GAACTCTGTAGCACCGCCTACATACCTCGCTCTGCTAATCCTGTTACCAGTGGCTGCTGCCAGTGGCGAT
AAGTCGTGTCTTACCGGGTTGGACTCAAGACGATAGTTACCGGATAAGGCGCAGCGGTCGGGCTGAACGG
GGGGTTCGTGCACACAGCCCAGCTTGGAGCGAACGACCTACACCGAACTGAGATACCTACAGCGTGAGCT
ATGAGAAAGCGCCACGCTTCCCGAAGGGAGAAAGGCGGACAGGTATCCGGTAAGCGGCAGGGTCGGAACA
GGAGAGCGCACGAGGGAGCTTCCAGGGGGAAACGCCTGGTATCTTTATAGTCCTGTCGGGTTTCGCCACC
TCTGACTTGAGCGTCGATTTTTGTGATGCTCGTCAGGGGGGCGGAGCCTATGGAAAAACGCCAGCAACGC
GGCCTTTTTACGGTTCCTGGCCTTTTGCTGGCCTTTTGCTCACATGTTCTTTCCTGCGTTATCCCCTGAT
TCTGTGGATAACCGTATTACCGCCTTTGAGTGAGCTGATACCGCTCGCCGCAGCCGAACGACCGAGCGCA
GCGAGTCAGTGAGCGAGGAAGCGGAAGAGCGCCCAATACGCAAACCGCCTCTCCCCG
